Addgene plasmid #118742: pEGFP-Snapin
Purpose: Expresses EGFP tagged Snapin
Depositing lab: Beverly Koller.
Backbone
  Vector backbone: Clontech C1
  Backbone manufacturer: Clontech
  Backbone size w/o insert (bp): 4731
  Vector type: Mammalian Expression
Growth in bacteria
  Bacterial resistance: Kanamycin, 50 μg/mL
  Growth temperature: 37°C
  Growth strain: DH5alpha
  Copy number: High Copy
Gene/Insert
  Gene/Insert name: Snapin cDNA
  Species: M. musculus (mouse)
  Insert size (bp): 411
  Entrez Gene: Snapin (a.k.a. 25kDa, Bloc1s7, Snap25bp, Snapap)
  Promoter: CMV
  Tag / fusion protein: EGFP (N terminal on insert)
  Cloning method: Restriction Enzyme; 5′ cloning site SalI (destroyed during cloning); 3′ cloning site BamHI (not destroyed)
  Sequencing primers: 5′ EGFP-C; 3′ SV40pA-R
Terms and licenses: Academic/Nonprofit Terms; Industry Terms: Not Available to Industry
How to cite: pEGFP-Snapin was a gift from Beverly Koller (Addgene plasmid # 118742 ; http://n2t.net/addgene:118742 ; RRID:Addgene_118742)
