[The description below was written by a language model from this plasmid's Addgene catalogue record and pLannotate feature annotations shown in this document.]
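Description:
pEGFP-Snapin is a mammalian expression plasmid built on the Clontech EGFP C1 backbone that produces mouse Snapin fused at its N-terminus to EGFP. The human cytomegalovirus immediate early enhancer and promoter drive a single open reading frame in which the EGFP coding sequence is followed by a short remnant of the multiple cloning site and then the roughly 0.4 kb Snapin cDNA, which was inserted between SalI (destroyed in cloning) and BamHI sites. Transcripts are terminated by the SV40 polyadenylation signal downstream. Snapin, also known as Bloc1s7 or Snap25bp, is a component of the BLOC-1 complex, which is involved in biogenesis of lysosome-related organelles and in sorting membrane cargo into vesicles destined for neurites and nerve terminals.

The plasmid replicates at high copy in E. coli from a ColE1/pUC-type origin and also carries an f1 phage origin for single-stranded DNA production. A single Tn5 aminoglycoside phosphotransferase gene (NeoR/KanR) serves as a dual marker. A bacterial bla-type promoter gives kanamycin resistance in bacteria, while the adjacent SV40 enhancer and early promoter, paired with the HSV TK polyadenylation signal, allows G418 selection of stably transfected mammalian cells. The short large T antigen, ble and bGH poly(A) fragments in the annotation appear to be backbone remnants or partial matches rather than functional elements. The depositor and sequencing-derived records are both 5,120 nt and show the same feature order, differing only in their start coordinate. The stated purpose is simply expression of EGFP-tagged Snapin, which would suit fluorescence-based visualisation of the protein in transfected cells, although the record does not describe specific applications.
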