Features (pLannotate 1.2.2; 15 found; start..end, strand, type, name):
     61..364     +  enhancer       CMV enhancer: human cytomegalovirus immediate early enhancer
    365..568     +  promoter       CMV promoter: human cytomegalovirus (CMV) immediate early promoter
    613..1329    +  CDS            EGFP: EGFP is a basic (constitutively fluorescent) green fluorescent protein published in 1996, derived from Aequorea victoria. It is reported to be a rapidly-maturing weak dimer with moderate acid sensitivity.
   1330..1347    +  misc_feature   MCS (fragment): multiple cloning site
   1351..1758    +  CDS            Snapin: SNAPN_MOUSE - Also known as Bloc1s7, Snap25bp, Snapap. Experimental evidence at protein level: Swiss-Prot protein existence level 1. Component of the BLOC-1 complex, a complex that is required for normal biogenesis of lysosome-related organelles (LRO), such as platelet dense granules and melanosomes. In concert with the AP-3 complex, the BLOC-1 complex is required to target membrane protein cargos into vesicles assembled at cell bodies for delivery into neurites and nerve terminals. The BLOC-1 complex, in association with SNARE proteins, is also proposed to be involved in neurite extension. Pl
   1801..1885    +  CDS            large T antigen (fragment): large T antigen from SV40 (simian virus 40)
   1908..2029    +  polyA_signal   SV40 poly(A) signal: SV40 polyadenylation signal
   2063..2491    -  rep_origin     f1 ori (sequence partly withheld): f1 bacteriophage origin of replication; arrow indicates direction of (+) strand synthesis
   2518..2622    +  promoter       AmpR promoter: bla
   2624..2981    +  promoter       SV40 promoter: SV40 enhancer and early promoter
   3016..3810    +  CDS            NeoR/KanR: aminoglycoside phosphotransferase from Tn5; aph(3')-II (or nptII); confers resistance to neomycin, kanamycin, and G418 (Geneticin®)
   3831..3983    +  CDS            ble (fragment): BLE_KLEPN - Experimental evidence at protein level: Swiss-Prot protein existence level 1. Binding protein with a strong affinity to the bleomycin family of antibiotics. Binds to CL990; an antimitotic-antibiotic compound. From Klebsiella pneumoniae.
   4042..4089    +  polyA_signal   HSV TK poly(A) signal: herpes simplex virus thymidine kinase polyadenylation signal (Cole and Stacy, 1985)
   4180..4196    -  polyA_signal   bGH poly(A) signal (fragment): bovine growth hormone polyadenylation signal
   4418..5006    +  rep_origin     ori: high-copy-number ColE1/pMB1/pBR322/pUC origin of replication
>Addgene plasmid #118742 | pEGFP-Snapin | depositor full sequence | sequence record 224376 | Full Sequence
TAGTTATTAATAGTAATCAATTACGGGGTCATTAGTTCATAGCCCATATATGGAGTTCCGCGTTACATAA
CTTACGGTAAATGGCCCGCCTGGCTGACCGCCCAACGACCCCCGCCCATTGACGTCAATAATGACGTATG
TTCCCATAGTAACGCCAATAGGGACTTTCCATTGACGTCAATGGGTGGAGTATTTACGGTAAACTGCCCA
CTTGGCAGTACATCAAGTGTATCATATGCCAAGTACGCCCCCTATTGACGTCAATGACGGTAAATGGCCC
GCCTGGCATTATGCCCAGTACATGACCTTATGGGACTTTCCTACTTGGCAGTACATCTACGTATTAGTCA
TCGCTATTACCATGGTGATGCGGTTTTGGCAGTACATCAATGGGCGTGGATAGCGGTTTGACTCACGGGG
ATTTCCAAGTCTCCACCCCATTGACGTCAATGGGAGTTTGTTTTGGCACCAAAATCAACGGGACTTTCCA
AAATGTCGTAACAACTCCGCCCCATTGACGCAAATGGGCGGTAGGCGTGTACGGTGGGAGGTCTATATAA
GCAGAGCTGGTTTAGTGAACCGTCAGATCCGCTAGCGCTACCGGTCGCCACCATGGTGAGCAAGGGCGAG
GAGCTGTTCACCGGGGTGGTGCCCATCCTGGTCGAGCTGGACGGCGACGTAAACGGCCACAAGTTCAGCG
TGTCCGGCGAGGGCGAGGGCGATGCCACCTACGGCAAGCTGACCCTGAAGTTCATCTGCACCACCGGCAA
GCTGCCCGTGCCCTGGCCCACCCTCGTGACCACCCTGACCTACGGCGTGCAGTGCTTCAGCCGCTACCCC
GACCACATGAAGCAGCACGACTTCTTCAAGTCCGCCATGCCCGAAGGCTACGTCCAGGAGCGCACCATCT
TCTTCAAGGACGACGGCAACTACAAGACCCGCGCCGAGGTGAAGTTCGAGGGCGACACCCTGGTGAACCG
CATCGAGCTGAAGGGCATCGACTTCAAGGAGGACGGCAACATCCTGGGGCACAAGCTGGAGTACAACTAC
AACAGCCACAACGTCTATATCATGGCCGACAAGCAGAAGAACGGCATCAAGGTGAACTTCAAGATCCGCC
ACAACATCGAGGACGGCAGCGTGCAGCTCGCCGACCACTACCAGCAGAACACCCCCATCGGCGACGGCCC
CGTGCTGCTGCCCGACAACCACTACCTGAGCACCCAGTCCGCCCTGAGCAAAGACCCCAACGAGAAGCGC
GATCACATGGTCCTGCTGGAGTTCGTGACCGCCGCCGGGATCACTCTCGGCATGGACGAGCTGTACAAGT
CCGGACTCAGATCTCGACTCATGGCCGCGGCTGGTTCCGCTGCTGTGTCAGGGGCCGGGACCCCAGTGGC
GGGGCCCACAGGCCGCGACCTCTTTGCCGAGGGGCTCCTGGAGTTCCTGCGACCCGCGGTGCAGCAGCTC
GACTCTCACGTGCACGCGGTCAGAGAAAGCCAAGTAGAGCTCCGGGAACAAATTGACAACCTAGCTACAG
AACTGTGCCGGATCAATGAGGATCAGAAAGTGGCCCTGGATCTGGACCCCTATGTTAAGAAGCTGCTTAA
TGCCAGGCGACGAGTTGTCTTGGTCAACAATATTTTACAGAATGCACAGGAACGACTAAGGCGGTTAAAC
CACAGCGTGGCCAAGGAAACAGCTCGCAGGAGAGCTATGCTGGATTCAGGAGTTTACCCTCCTGGTTCTC
CAAGCAAATAAGCACGGGCCCGTGACCTGGATCCACCGGATCTAGATAACTGATCATAATCAGCCATACC
ACATTTGTAGAGGTTTTACTTGCTTTAAAAAACCTCCCACACCTCCCCCTGAACCTGAAACATAAAATGA
ATGCAATTGTTGTTGTTAACTTGTTTATTGCAGCTTATAATGGTTACAAATAAAGCAATAGCATCACAAA
TTTCACAAATAAAGCATTTTTTTCACTGCATTCTAGTTGTGGTTTGTCCAAACTCATCAATGTATCTTAA
CGCGTAAATTGTAAGCGTTAATATTTTGTTAAAATTCGCGTTAAATTTTTGTTAAATCAGCTCATTTTTT
AACCAATAGGCCGAAATCGGCAAAATCCCTTATAAATCAAAAGAATAGACCGAGATAGGGT
[37 nt withheld, positions 2162-2198]
AAAGAACGTGGACTCCAACGTCAAAGG
[49 nt withheld, positions 2226-2274]
T
[91 nt withheld, positions 2276-2366]
G
[124 nt withheld, positions 2368-2491]
CAGGTGGCACTTTTCGGGGAAATGTGCGCGGAACCCCTATTTGTTTATTTTTCTAAATACATTCAAATAT
GTATCCGCTCATGAGACAATAACCCTGATAAATGCTTCAATAATATTGAAAAAGGAAGAGTCCTGAGGCG
GAAAGAACCAGCTGTGGAATGTGTGTCAGTTAGGGTGTGGAAAGTCCCCAGGCTCCCCAGCAGGCAGAAG
TATGCAAAGCATGCATCTCAATTAGTCAGCAACCAGGTGTGGAAAGTCCCCAGGCTCCCCAGCAGGCAGA
AGTATGCAAAGCATGCATCTCAATTAGTCAGCAACCATAGTCCCGCCCCTAACTCCGCCCATCCCGCCCC
TAACTCCGCCCAGTTCCGCCCATTCTCCGCCCCATGGCTGACTAATTTTTTTTATTTATGCAGAGGCCGA
GGCCGCCTCGGCCTCTGAGCTATTCCAGAAGTAGTGAGGAGGCTTTTTTGGAGGCCTAGGCTTTTGCAAA
GATCGATCAAGAGACAGGATGAGGATCGTTTCGCATGATTGAACAAGATGGATTGCACGCAGGTTCTCCG
GCCGCTTGGGTGGAGAGGCTATTCGGCTATGACTGGGCACAACAGACAATCGGCTGCTCTGATGCCGCCG
TGTTCCGGCTGTCAGCGCAGGGGCGCCCGGTTCTTTTTGTCAAGACCGACCTGTCCGGTGCCCTGAATGA
ACTGCAAGACGAGGCAGCGCGGCTATCGTGGCTGGCCACGACGGGCGTTCCTTGCGCAGCTGTGCTCGAC
GTTGTCACTGAAGCGGGAAGGGACTGGCTGCTATTGGGCGAAGTGCCGGGGCAGGATCTCCTGTCATCTC
ACCTTGCTCCTGCCGAGAAAGTATCCATCATGGCTGATGCAATGCGGCGGCTGCATACGCTTGATCCGGC
TACCTGCCCATTCGACCACCAAGCGAAACATCGCATCGAGCGAGCACGTACTCGGATGGAAGCCGGTCTT
GTCGATCAGGATGATCTGGACGAAGAGCATCAGGGGCTCGCGCCAGCCGAACTGTTCGCCAGGCTCAAGG
CGAGCATGCCCGACGGCGAGGATCTCGTCGTGACCCATGGCGATGCCTGCTTGCCGAATATCATGGTGGA
AAATGGCCGCTTTTCTGGATTCATCGACTGTGGCCGGCTGGGTGTGGCGGACCGCTATCAGGACATAGCG
TTGGCTACCCGTGATATTGCTGAAGAGCTTGGCGGCGAATGGGCTGACCGCTTCCTCGTGCTTTACGGTA
TCGCCGCTCCCGATTCGCAGCGCATCGCCTTCTATCGCCTTCTTGACGAGTTCTTCTGAGCGGGACTCTG
GGGTTCGAAATGACCGACCAAGCGACGCCCAACCTGCCATCACGAGATTTCGATTCCACCGCCGCCTTCT
ATGAAAGGTTGGGCTTCGGAATCGTTTTCCGGGACGCCGGCTGGATGATCCTCCAGCGCGGGGATCTCAT
GCTGGAGTTCTTCGCCCACCCTAGGGGGAGGCTAACTGAAACACGGAAGGAGACAATACCGGAAGGAACC
CGCGCTATGACGGCAATAAAAAGACAGAATAAAACGCACGGTGTTGGGTCGTTTGTTCATAAACGCGGGG
TTCGGTCCCAGGGCTGGCACTCTGTCGATACCCCACCGAGACCCCATTGGGGCCAATACGCCCGCGTTTC
TTCCTTTTCCCCACCCCACCCCCCAAGTTCGGGTGAAGGCCCAGGGCTCGCAGCCAACGTCGGGGCGGCA
GGCCCTGCCATAGCCTCAGGTTACTCATATATACTTTAGATTGATTTAAAACTTCATTTTTAATTTAAAA
GGATCTAGGTGAAGATCCTTTTTGATAATCTCATGACCAAAATCCCTTAACGTGAGTTTTCGTTCCACTG
AGCGTCAGACCCCGTAGAAAAGATCAAAGGATCTTCTTGAGATCCTTTTTTTCTGCGCGTAATCTGCTGC
TTGCAAACAAAAAAACCACCGCTACCAGCGGTGGTTTGTTTGCCGGATCAAGAGCTACCAACTCTTTTTC
CGAAGGTAACTGGCTTCAGCAGAGCGCAGATACCAAATACTGTCCTTCTAGTGTAGCCGTAGTTAGGCCA
CCACTTCAAGAACTCTGTAGCACCGCCTACATACCTCGCTCTGCTAATCCTGTTACCAGTGGCTGCTGCC
AGTGGCGATAAGTCGTGTCTTACCGGGTTGGACTCAAGACGATAGTTACCGGATAAGGCGCAGCGGTCGG
GCTGAACGGGGGGTTCGTGCACACAGCCCAGCTTGGAGCGAACGACCTACACCGAACTGAGATACCTACA
GCGTGAGCTATGAGAAAGCGCCACGCTTCCCGAAGGGAGAAAGGCGGACAGGTATCCGGTAAGCGGCAGG
GTCGGAACAGGAGAGCGCACGAGGGAGCTTCCAGGGGGAAACGCCTGGTATCTTTATAGTCCTGTCGGGT
TTCGCCACCTCTGACTTGAGCGTCGATTTTTGTGATGCTCGTCAGGGGGGCGGAGCCTATGGAAAAACGC
CAGCAACGCGGCCTTTTTACGGTTCCTGGCCTTTTGCTGGCCTTTTGCTCACATGTTCTTTCCTGCGTTA
TCCCCTGATTCTGTGGATAACCGTATTACCGCCATGCAT
