Features (pLannotate 1.2.2; 16 found; start..end, strand, type, name):
      1..304     +  enhancer       CMV enhancer: human cytomegalovirus immediate early enhancer
    305..508     +  promoter       CMV promoter: human cytomegalovirus (CMV) immediate early promoter
    553..1269    +  CDS            EGFP: EGFP is a basic (constitutively fluorescent) green fluorescent protein published in 1996, derived from Aequorea victoria. It is reported to be a rapidly-maturing weak dimer with moderate acid sensitivity.
   1270..1287    +  misc_feature   MCS (fragment): multiple cloning site
   1291..1698    +  CDS            Snapin: SNAPN_MOUSE - Also known as Bloc1s7, Snap25bp, Snapap. Experimental evidence at protein level: Swiss-Prot protein existence level 1. Component of the BLOC-1 complex, a complex that is required for normal biogenesis of lysosome-related organelles (LRO), such as platelet dense granules and melanosomes. In concert with the AP-3 complex, the BLOC-1 complex is required to target membrane protein cargos into vesicles assembled at cell bodies for delivery into neurites and nerve terminals. The BLOC-1 complex, in association with SNARE proteins, is also proposed to be involved in neurite extension. Pl
   1741..1825    +  CDS            large T antigen (fragment): large T antigen from SV40 (simian virus 40)
   1848..1969    +  polyA_signal   SV40 poly(A) signal: SV40 polyadenylation signal
   2003..2431    -  rep_origin     f1 ori (sequence partly withheld): f1 bacteriophage origin of replication; arrow indicates direction of (+) strand synthesis
   2458..2562    +  promoter       AmpR promoter: bla
   2564..2921    +  promoter       SV40 promoter: SV40 enhancer and early promoter
   2956..3750    +  CDS            NeoR/KanR: aminoglycoside phosphotransferase from Tn5; aph(3')-II (or nptII); confers resistance to neomycin, kanamycin, and G418 (Geneticin®)
   3771..3923    +  CDS            ble (fragment): BLE_KLEPN - Experimental evidence at protein level: Swiss-Prot protein existence level 1. Binding protein with a strong affinity to the bleomycin family of antibiotics. Binds to CL990; an antimitotic-antibiotic compound. From Klebsiella pneumoniae.
   3982..4029    +  polyA_signal   HSV TK poly(A) signal: herpes simplex virus thymidine kinase polyadenylation signal (Cole and Stacy, 1985)
   4120..4136    -  polyA_signal   bGH poly(A) signal (fragment): bovine growth hormone polyadenylation signal
   4358..4946    +  rep_origin     ori: high-copy-number ColE1/pMB1/pBR322/pUC origin of replication
   5061..5120    +  enhancer       CMV enhancer (fragment): human cytomegalovirus immediate early enhancer
>Addgene plasmid #118742 | pEGFP-Snapin | addgene full sequence | sequence record 229079 | Addgene NGS Result
CGTTACATAACTTACGGTAAATGGCCCGCCTGGCTGACCGCCCAACGACCCCCGCCCATTGACGTCAATA
ATGACGTATGTTCCCATAGTAACGCCAATAGGGACTTTCCATTGACGTCAATGGGTGGAGTATTTACGGT
AAACTGCCCACTTGGCAGTACATCAAGTGTATCATATGCCAAGTACGCCCCCTATTGACGTCAATGACGG
TAAATGGCCCGCCTGGCATTATGCCCAGTACATGACCTTATGGGACTTTCCTACTTGGCAGTACATCTAC
GTATTAGTCATCGCTATTACCATGGTGATGCGGTTTTGGCAGTACATCAATGGGCGTGGATAGCGGTTTG
ACTCACGGGGATTTCCAAGTCTCCACCCCATTGACGTCAATGGGAGTTTGTTTTGGCACCAAAATCAACG
GGACTTTCCAAAATGTCGTAACAACTCCGCCCCATTGACGCAAATGGGCGGTAGGCGTGTACGGTGGGAG
GTCTATATAAGCAGAGCTGGTTTAGTGAACCGTCAGATCCGCTAGCGCTACCGGTCGCCACCATGGTGAG
CAAGGGCGAGGAGCTGTTCACCGGGGTGGTGCCCATCCTGGTCGAGCTGGACGGCGACGTAAACGGCCAC
AAGTTCAGCGTGTCCGGCGAGGGCGAGGGCGATGCCACCTACGGCAAGCTGACCCTGAAGTTCATCTGCA
CCACCGGCAAGCTGCCCGTGCCCTGGCCCACCCTCGTGACCACCCTGACCTACGGCGTGCAGTGCTTCAG
CCGCTACCCCGACCACATGAAGCAGCACGACTTCTTCAAGTCCGCCATGCCCGAAGGCTACGTCCAGGAG
CGCACCATCTTCTTCAAGGACGACGGCAACTACAAGACCCGCGCCGAGGTGAAGTTCGAGGGCGACACCC
TGGTGAACCGCATCGAGCTGAAGGGCATCGACTTCAAGGAGGACGGCAACATCCTGGGGCACAAGCTGGA
GTACAACTACAACAGCCACAACGTCTATATCATGGCCGACAAGCAGAAGAACGGCATCAAGGTGAACTTC
AAGATCCGCCACAACATCGAGGACGGCAGCGTGCAGCTCGCCGACCACTACCAGCAGAACACCCCCATCG
GCGACGGCCCCGTGCTGCTGCCCGACAACCACTACCTGAGCACCCAGTCCGCCCTGAGCAAAGACCCCAA
CGAGAAGCGCGATCACATGGTCCTGCTGGAGTTCGTGACCGCCGCCGGGATCACTCTCGGCATGGACGAG
CTGTACAAGTCCGGACTCAGATCTCGACTCATGGCCGCGGCTGGTTCCGCTGCTGTGTCAGGGGCCGGGA
CCCCAGTGGCGGGGCCCACAGGCCGCGACCTCTTTGCCGAGGGGCTCCTGGAGTTCCTGCGACCCGCGGT
GCAGCAGCTCGACTCTCACGTGCACGCGGTCAGAGAAAGCCAAGTAGAGCTCCGGGAACAAATTGACAAC
CTAGCTACAGAACTGTGCCGGATCAATGAGGATCAGAAAGTGGCCCTGGATCTGGACCCCTATGTTAAGA
AGCTGCTTAATGCCAGGCGACGAGTTGTCTTGGTCAACAATATTTTACAGAATGCACAGGAACGACTAAG
GCGGTTAAACCACAGCGTGGCCAAGGAAACAGCTCGCAGGAGAGCTATGCTGGATTCAGGAGTTTACCCT
CCTGGTTCTCCAAGCAAATAAGCACGGGCCCGTGACCTGGATCCACCGGATCTAGATAACTGATCATAAT
CAGCCATACCACATTTGTAGAGGTTTTACTTGCTTTAAAAAACCTCCCACACCTCCCCCTGAACCTGAAA
CATAAAATGAATGCAATTGTTGTTGTTAACTTGTTTATTGCAGCTTATAATGGTTACAAATAAAGCAATA
GCATCACAAATTTCACAAATAAAGCATTTTTTTCACTGCATTCTAGTTGTGGTTTGTCCAAACTCATCAA
TGTATCTTAACGCGTAAATTGTAAGCGTTAATATTTTGTTAAAATTCGCGTTAAATTTTTGTTAAATCAG
CTCATTTTTTAACCAATAGGCCGAAATCGGCAAAATCCCTTATAAATCAAAAGAATAGACCGAGATAGGG
T
[37 nt withheld, positions 2102-2138]
AAAGAACGTGGACTCCAACGTCAAAGG
[49 nt withheld, positions 2166-2214]
T
[91 nt withheld, positions 2216-2306]
G
[124 nt withheld, positions 2308-2431]
CAGGTGGCACTTTTCGGGGAAATGTGCGCGGAACCCCTATTTGTTTATTTTTCTAAATACATTCAAATAT
GTATCCGCTCATGAGACAATAACCCTGATAAATGCTTCAATAATATTGAAAAAGGAAGAGTCCTGAGGCG
GAAAGAACCAGCTGTGGAATGTGTGTCAGTTAGGGTGTGGAAAGTCCCCAGGCTCCCCAGCAGGCAGAAG
TATGCAAAGCATGCATCTCAATTAGTCAGCAACCAGGTGTGGAAAGTCCCCAGGCTCCCCAGCAGGCAGA
AGTATGCAAAGCATGCATCTCAATTAGTCAGCAACCATAGTCCCGCCCCTAACTCCGCCCATCCCGCCCC
TAACTCCGCCCAGTTCCGCCCATTCTCCGCCCCATGGCTGACTAATTTTTTTTATTTATGCAGAGGCCGA
GGCCGCCTCGGCCTCTGAGCTATTCCAGAAGTAGTGAGGAGGCTTTTTTGGAGGCCTAGGCTTTTGCAAA
GATCGATCAAGAGACAGGATGAGGATCGTTTCGCATGATTGAACAAGATGGATTGCACGCAGGTTCTCCG
GCCGCTTGGGTGGAGAGGCTATTCGGCTATGACTGGGCACAACAGACAATCGGCTGCTCTGATGCCGCCG
TGTTCCGGCTGTCAGCGCAGGGGCGCCCGGTTCTTTTTGTCAAGACCGACCTGTCCGGTGCCCTGAATGA
ACTGCAAGACGAGGCAGCGCGGCTATCGTGGCTGGCCACGACGGGCGTTCCTTGCGCAGCTGTGCTCGAC
GTTGTCACTGAAGCGGGAAGGGACTGGCTGCTATTGGGCGAAGTGCCGGGGCAGGATCTCCTGTCATCTC
ACCTTGCTCCTGCCGAGAAAGTATCCATCATGGCTGATGCAATGCGGCGGCTGCATACGCTTGATCCGGC
TACCTGCCCATTCGACCACCAAGCGAAACATCGCATCGAGCGAGCACGTACTCGGATGGAAGCCGGTCTT
GTCGATCAGGATGATCTGGACGAAGAGCATCAGGGGCTCGCGCCAGCCGAACTGTTCGCCAGGCTCAAGG
CGAGCATGCCCGACGGCGAGGATCTCGTCGTGACCCATGGCGATGCCTGCTTGCCGAATATCATGGTGGA
AAATGGCCGCTTTTCTGGATTCATCGACTGTGGCCGGCTGGGTGTGGCGGACCGCTATCAGGACATAGCG
TTGGCTACCCGTGATATTGCTGAAGAGCTTGGCGGCGAATGGGCTGACCGCTTCCTCGTGCTTTACGGTA
TCGCCGCTCCCGATTCGCAGCGCATCGCCTTCTATCGCCTTCTTGACGAGTTCTTCTGAGCGGGACTCTG
GGGTTCGAAATGACCGACCAAGCGACGCCCAACCTGCCATCACGAGATTTCGATTCCACCGCCGCCTTCT
ATGAAAGGTTGGGCTTCGGAATCGTTTTCCGGGACGCCGGCTGGATGATCCTCCAGCGCGGGGATCTCAT
GCTGGAGTTCTTCGCCCACCCTAGGGGGAGGCTAACTGAAACACGGAAGGAGACAATACCGGAAGGAACC
CGCGCTATGACGGCAATAAAAAGACAGAATAAAACGCACGGTGTTGGGTCGTTTGTTCATAAACGCGGGG
TTCGGTCCCAGGGCTGGCACTCTGTCGATACCCCACCGAGACCCCATTGGGGCCAATACGCCCGCGTTTC
TTCCTTTTCCCCACCCCACCCCCCAAGTTCGGGTGAAGGCCCAGGGCTCGCAGCCAACGTCGGGGCGGCA
GGCCCTGCCATAGCCTCAGGTTACTCATATATACTTTAGATTGATTTAAAACTTCATTTTTAATTTAAAA
GGATCTAGGTGAAGATCCTTTTTGATAATCTCATGACCAAAATCCCTTAACGTGAGTTTTCGTTCCACTG
AGCGTCAGACCCCGTAGAAAAGATCAAAGGATCTTCTTGAGATCCTTTTTTTCTGCGCGTAATCTGCTGC
TTGCAAACAAAAAAACCACCGCTACCAGCGGTGGTTTGTTTGCCGGATCAAGAGCTACCAACTCTTTTTC
CGAAGGTAACTGGCTTCAGCAGAGCGCAGATACCAAATACTGTTCTTCTAGTGTAGCCGTAGTTAGGCCA
CCACTTCAAGAACTCTGTAGCACCGCCTACATACCTCGCTCTGCTAATCCTGTTACCAGTGGCTGCTGCC
AGTGGCGATAAGTCGTGTCTTACCGGGTTGGACTCAAGACGATAGTTACCGGATAAGGCGCAGCGGTCGG
GCTGAACGGGGGGTTCGTGCACACAGCCCAGCTTGGAGCGAACGACCTACACCGAACTGAGATACCTACA
GCGTGAGCTATGAGAAAGCGCCACGCTTCCCGAAGGGAGAAAGGCGGACAGGTATCCGGTAAGCGGCAGG
GTCGGAACAGGAGAGCGCACGAGGGAGCTTCCAGGGGGAAACGCCTGGTATCTTTATAGTCCTGTCGGGT
TTCGCCACCTCTGACTTGAGCGTCGATTTTTGTGATGCTCGTCAGGGGGGCGGAGCCTATGGAAAAACGC
CAGCAACGCGGCCTTTTTACGGTTCCTGGCCTTTTGCTGGCCTTTTGCTCACATGTTCTTTCCTGCGTTA
TCCCCTGATTCTGTGGATAACCGTATTACCGCCATGCATTAGTTATTAATAGTAATCAATTACGGGGTCA
TTAGTTCATAGCCCATATATGGAGTTCCG
